Addgene plasmid #217716: HA-MBP-TEVpCS-ADGRB3 CTFdeltaTA-FLAG
Purpose: Mammalian expression of Adhesion G Protein-Coupled Receptor transmembrane domains
Depositing lab: Stephen Blacklow. Depositing organization: Harvard Medical School. Publication: Heterogeneity of tethered agonist signaling in adhesion G protein-coupled receptors. Dates AN, Jones DTD, Smith JS, Skiba MA, Rich MF, Burruss MM, Kruse AC, Blacklow SC. Cell Chem Biol. 2024 Aug 15;31(8):1542-1553.e4. doi: 10.1016/j.chembiol.2024.03.004. Epub 2024 Apr 11. PubMed 38608683.
Backbone
  Vector backbone: pFuse-hIgG1-Fc2
  Backbone manufacturer: Invitrogen
  Vector type: Mammalian Expression
Growth in bacteria
  Bacterial resistance: Bleocin (Zeocin), 50 μg/mL
  Growth temperature: 37°C
  Growth strain: DH5alpha
  Copy number: High Copy
Gene/Insert
  Gene/Insert name: ADGRB3 (alt name: BAI3)
  Species: H. sapiens (human)
  Mutation: Deletion of residues 1-862
  Entrez Gene: BAI3 (a.k.a. KIAA0550, MGC133100)
  Tag / fusion protein: HA (N terminal on insert); FLAG (C terminal on insert)
  Cloning method: Gibson Cloning
Terms and licenses: Academic/Nonprofit Terms; Industry Terms: Not Available to Industry
Depositor comments: Please visit https://www.biorxiv.org/content/10.1101/2022.07.14.500097v2 for bioRxiv preprint.
How to cite: HA-MBP-TEVpCS-ADGRB3 CTFdeltaTA-FLAG was a gift from Stephen Blacklow (Addgene plasmid # 217716 ; http://n2t.net/addgene:217716 ; RRID:Addgene_217716)
