[The description below was written by a language model from this plasmid's Addgene catalogue record and pLannotate feature annotations shown in this document.]
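Description:
HA-MBP-TEVpCS-ADGRB3 CTFdeltaTA-FLAG is a 7.3 kb mammalian expression plasmid built on the pFuse-hIgG1-Fc2 backbone. It replicates in E. coli from a high-copy ColE1/pUC-type origin and is selected with Zeocin (bleomycin family). The Sh ble resistance gene lies downstream of both a CMV enhancer/promoter and the bacterial EM7 promoter and ends in a β-globin polyadenylation signal, an arrangement that allows the same marker to work in bacteria and mammalian cells.

The payload is driven by a composite promoter, the EF-1α core promoter joined to a truncated HTLV-1 5' LTR segment. An upstream synthetic poly(A) signal and transcriptional pause site insulate it from read-through transcription. The open reading frame begins with the human IL-2 signal sequence, which directs the protein into the secretory pathway. This is followed by an HA epitope, E. coli maltose-binding protein (MBP) and, according to the construct name, a TEV protease cleavage site, which the feature table does not annotate. Next comes human ADGRB3 (BAI3) lacking residues 1–862. The name identifies this as the C-terminal fragment without its tethered agonist ("CTFdeltaTA"), so it comprises the transmembrane domain and downstream sequence. A C-terminal FLAG tag is recorded in the catalogue but is also not annotated.

A human IgG1 Fc fragment from the backbone sits after the insert. Whether it is translated is not stated, although the C-terminal FLAG designation suggests the reading frame stops before it. An SV40 poly(A) signal follows.

The stated purpose is mammalian expression of adhesion GPCR transmembrane domains. The name suggests a tethered-agonist-deleted counterpart within a set of constructs for studying tethered agonist signalling, with HA and FLAG available for detection.
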