Features (pLannotate 1.2.2; 17 found; start..end, strand, type, name):
    229..817     -  rep_origin     ori: high-copy-number ColE1/pMB1/pBR322/pUC origin of replication
    925..973     +  polyA_signal   poly(A) signal: synthetic polyadenylation signal
    984..1075    +  misc_feature   pause site: RNA polymerase II transcriptional pause signal from the human α2 globin gene
   1112..1323    +  promoter       EF-1α core promoter: core promoter for human elongation factor EF-1α
   1336..1604    +  LTR            5' LTR (truncated): truncated 5' long terminal repeat (LTR) from human T-cell leukemia virus (HTLV) type 1
   1654..1713    +  sig_peptide    IL-2 signal sequence: human interleukin-2 signal sequence
   1714..1740    +  CDS            3xHA (fragment): three tandem HA epitope tags
   1744..2844    +  CDS            malE (fragment): MALE_ECO57 - Experimental evidence at protein level: Swiss-Prot protein existence level 1. Part of the ABC transporter complex MalEFGK involved in maltose/maltodextrin import. Binds maltose and higher maltodextrins. From Escherichia coli O157:H7.
   2866..4842    +  CDS            ADGRB3 (fragment): AGRB3_HUMAN - Also known as BAI3, KIAA0550. Experimental evidence at protein level: Swiss-Prot protein existence level 1. Receptor that plays a role in the regulation of synaptogenesis and dendritic spine formation at least partly via interaction with ELMO1 and RAC1 activity (By similarity). Promotes myoblast fusion through ELMO/DOCK1 (PubMed:24567399). From Homo sapiens (Human).
   4882..5562    +  CDS            IGHG1 (fragment): IGHG1_HUMAN - Experimental evidence at protein level: Swiss-Prot protein existence level 1. Constant region of immunoglobulin heavy chains. Immunoglobulins, also known as antibodies, are membrane-bound or secreted glycoproteins produced by B lymphocytes. In the recognition phase of humoral immunity, the membrane-bound immunoglobulins serve as receptors which, upon binding of a specific antigen, trigger the clonal expansion and differentiation of B lymphocytes into immunoglobulins- secreting plasma cells. Secreted immunoglobulins mediate the effector phase of humoral immunity, which results in
   5587..5708    -  polyA_signal   SV40 poly(A) signal: SV40 polyadenylation signal
   5731..5802    -  CDS            large T antigen (fragment): large T antigen from SV40 (simian virus 40)
   5812..6206    -  polyA_signal   β-globin poly(A): human β-globin polyadenylation signal
   6223..6594    -  CDS            ble: BLE_STRHI - Experimental evidence at protein level: Swiss-Prot protein existence level 1. Binding protein with a strong affinity to the bleomycin family of antibiotics. From Streptoalloteichus hindustanus.
   6656..6699    -  promoter       EM7 promoter (fragment): synthetic bacterial promoter&nbsp
   7086..7185    -  promoter       CMV promoter (fragment): human cytomegalovirus (CMV) immediate early promoter
   7187..149     -  enhancer       CMV enhancer (across the origin): human cytomegalovirus immediate early enhancer
>Addgene plasmid #217716 | HA-MBP-TEVpCS-ADGRB3 CTFdeltaTA-FLAG | addgene full sequence | sequence record 430299 | Addgene NGS Result
GGGCAGTTTACCGTAAATACTCCACCCATTGACGTCAATGGAAAGTCCCTATTGGCGTTACTATGGGAAC
ATACGTCATTATTGACGTCAATGGGCGGGGGTCGTTGGGCGGTCAGCCAGGCGGGCCATTTACCGTAAGT
TATGTAACGCCTGCAGGTTAATTAAGAACATGTGAGCAAAAGGCCAGCAAAAGGCCAGGAACCGTAAAAA
GGCCGCGTTGCTGGCGTTTTTCCATAGGCTCCGCCCCCCTGACGAGCATCACAAAAATCGACGCTCAAGT
CAGAGGTGGCGAAACCCGACAGGACTATAAAGATACCAGGCGTTTCCCCCTGGAAGCTCCCTCGTGCGCT
CTCCTGTTCCGACCCTGCCGCTTACCGGATACCTGTCCGCCTTTCTCCCTTCGGGAAGCGTGGCGCTTTC
TCATAGCTCACGCTGTAGGTATCTCAGTTCGGTGTAGGTCGTTCGCTCCAAGCTGGGCTGTGTGCACGAA
CCCCCCGTTCAGCCCGACCGCTGCGCCTTATCCGGTAACTATCGTCTTGAGTCCAACCCGGTAAGACACG
ACTTATCGCCACTGGCAGCAGCCACTGGTAACAGGATTAGCAGAGCGAGGTATGTAGGCGGTGCTACAGA
GTTCTTGAAGTGGTGGCCTAACTACGGCTACACTAGAAGAACAGTATTTGGTATCTGCGCTCTGCTGAAG
CCAGTTACCTTCGGAAAAAGAGTTGGTAGCTCTTGATCCGGCAAACAAACCACCGCTGGTAGCGGTGGTT
TTTTTGTTTGCAAGCAGCAGATTACGCGCAGAAAAAAAGGATCTCAAGAAGATCCTTTGATCTTTTCTAC
GGGGTCTGACGCTCAGTGGAACGAAAACTCACGTTAAGGGATTTTGGTCATGGCTAGTTAATTAACATTT
AAATCAGCGGCCGCAATAAAATATCTTTATTTTCATTACATCTGTGTGTTGGTTTTTTGTGTGAATCGTA
ACTAACATACGCTCTCCATCAAAACAAAACGAAACAAAACAAACTAGCAAAATAGGCTGTCCCCAGTGCA
AGTGCAGGTGCCAGAACATTTCTCTATCGAAGGATCTGCGATCGCTCCGGTGCCCGTCAGTGGGCAGAGC
GCACATCGCCCACAGTCCCCGAGAAGTTGGGGGGAGGGGTCGGCAATTGAACGGGTGCCTAGAGAAGGTG
GCGCGGGGTAAACTGGGAAAGTGATGTCGTGTACTGGCTCCGCCTTTTTCCCGAGGGTGGGGGAGAACCG
TATATAAGTGCAGTAGTCGCCGTGAACGTTCTTTTTCGCAACGGGTTTGCCGCCAGAACACAGCTGAAGC
TTCGAGGGGCTCGCATCTCTCCTTCACGCGCCCGCCGCCCTACCTGAGGCCGCCATCCACGCCGGTTGAG
TCGCGTTCTGCCGCCTCCCGCCTGTGGTGCCTCCTGAACTGCGTCCGCCGTCTAGGTAAGTTTAAAGCTC
AGGTCGAGACCGGGCCTTTGTCCGGCGCTCCCTTGGAGCCTACCTAGACTCAGCCGGCTCTCCACGCTTT
GCCTGACCCTGCTTGCTCAACTCTACGTCTTTGTTTCGTTTTCTGTTCTGCGCCGTTACAGATCCAAGCT
GTGACCGGCGCCTACCTGAGATCACCGGCGAAGGAGGGCCACCATGTACAGGATGCAACTCCTGTCTTGC
ATTGCACTAAGTCTTGCACTTGTCACGAATTCGTACCCATACGATGTTCCAGATTACGCTGGATCCAAAA
TTGAAGAAGGCAAACTGGTGATTTGGATTAACGGCGATAAAGGCTATAACGGCCTGGCGGAAGTGGGCAA
AAAATTTGAAAAAGATACCGGCATTAAAGTGACCGTGGAACATCCGGATAAACTGGAAGAAAAATTTCCG
CAGGTGGCGGCGACCGGCGATGGCCCGGATATTATTTTTTGGGCGCATGATCGCTTTGGCGGCTATGCGC
AGAGCGGCCTGCTGGCGGAAATTACCCCGGATAAAGCGTTTCAGGATAAACTGTATCCGTTTACCTGGGA
TGCGGTGCGCTATAACGGCAAACTGATTGCGTATCCGATTGCGGTGGAAGCGCTGAGCCTGATTTATAAC
AAAGATCTGCTGCCGAACCCGCCGAAAACCTGGGAAGAAATTCCGGCGCTGGATAAAGAACTGAAAGCGA
AAGGCAAAAGCGCGCTGATGTTTAACCTGCAGGAACCGTATTTTACCTGGCCGCTGATTGCGGCGGATGG
CGGCTATGCGTTTAAATATGAAAACGGCAAATATGATATTAAAGATGTGGGCGTGGATAACGCGGGCGCG
AAAGCGGGCCTGACCTTTCTGGTGGATCTGATTAAAAACAAACATATGAACGCGGATACCGATTATAGCA
TTGCGGAAGCGGCGTTTAACAAAGGCGAAACCGCGATGACCATTAACGGCCCGTGGGCGTGGAGCAACAT
TGATACCAGCAAAGTGAACTATGGCGTGACCGTGCTGCCGACCTTTAAAGGCCAGCCGAGCAAACCGTTT
GTGGGCGTGCTGAGCGCGGGCATTAACGCGGCGAGCCCGAACAAAGAACTGGCGAAAGAATTTCTGGAAA
ACTATCTGCTGACCGATGAAGGCCTGGAAGCGGTGAACAAAGATAAACCGCTGGGCGCGGTGGCGCTGAA
AAGCTATGAAGAAGAACTGGCGAAAGATCCGCGCATTGCGGCGACCATGGAAAACGCGCAGAAAGGCGAA
ATTATGCCGAACATTCCGCAGATGAGCGCGTTTTGGTATGCGGTGCGCACCGCGGTGATTAACGCGGCGA
GCGGCCGCCAGACCGTGGATGAAGCGCTGAAAGATGCGCAGACCAACGAGAACCTTTACTTCCAACAGCA
ACCTAGAGAAATAATCATGGAATCCTCTGGCACACCTTCAGTTACCCTAATAGTAGGCAGTGGTCTTTCT
TGCTTGGCCTTGATTACCCTAGCAGTTGTCTATGCAGCATTATGGAGGTACATACGCTCTGAGAGATCCA
TAATACTAATTAACTTCTGCCTGTCTATCATCTCATCCAATATCCTCATACTGGTTGGACAGACTCAGAC
ACATAATAAGAGTATCTGCACAACCACCACTGCATTTTTGCACTTTTTCTTCCTGGCTTCATTCTGTTGG
GTTTTGACTGAGGCGTGGCAATCATATATGGCTGTAACTGGAAAAATTAGGACACGGCTTATAAGAAAAC
GCTTTTTGTGCCTTGGATGGGGTTTACCAGCATTAGTAGTGGCCACATCAGTAGGCTTCACCAGAACAAA
AGGATATGGCACTGATCACTACTGCTGGCTCTCTCTTGAAGGAGGACTACTCTATGCTTTTGTGGGACCT
GCAGCCGCTGTTGTCCTGGTCAACATGGTGATTGGCATTTTGGTATTTAATAAACTTGTTTCCAGAGATG
GAATCCTAGATAAAAAGCTCAAACACAGAGCCGGTCAGATGAGTGAGCCTCATAGCGGTTTGACGCTCAA
ATGTGCCAAGTGTGGAGTAGTTTCAACAACAGCTTTGTCAGCCACCACCGCCAGTAACGCCATGGCGTCT
CTTTGGAGCTCCTGTGTGGTGTTGCCCCTTCTGGCTTTGACGTGGATGTCTGCGGTTCTGGCCATGACAG
ATAAACGCTCCATATTGTTTCAAATACTTTTTGCTGTGTTTGATTCATTGCAAGGCTTTGTTATAGTCAT
GGTCCACTGCATTCTTCGGAGAGAGGTTCAGGATGCATTTAGATGCCGATTGAGAAACTGTCAGGATCCC
ATCAATGCAGATTCTTCGAGTTCGTTTCCTAATGGGCATGCTCAAATCATGACAGACTTTGAAAAGGATG
TAGACATTGCCTGTCGATCAGTTCTTCATAAGGATATTGGTCCTTGCCGAGCAGCCACAATAACAGGAAC
ACTTTCTAGGATTTCTCTAAATGATGATGAAGAAGAAAAGGGAACAAACCCTGAAGGGCTAAGCTATTCA
ACATTGCCTGGAAATGTCATTTCCAAAGTCATCATCCAGCAACCCACAGGTTTGCACATGCCCATGAGTA
TGAATGAGCTTAGCAATCCATGTTTGAAAAAAGAAAATAGTGAATTGCGGAGAACTGTGTACTTATGTAC
GGATGATAATTTGAGAGGGGCTGACATGGACATAGTCCATCCTCAAGAAAGAATGATGGAAAGTGACTAT
ATTGTGATGCCCAGAAGTTCTGTAAATAACCAGCCTTCAATGAAAGAAGAAAGCAAAATGAATATTGGCA
TGGAAACCTTGCCGCATGAAAGGCTATTGCACTACAAAGTAAACCCTGAATTCAATATGAATCCCCCTGT
AATGGACCAGTTCAATATGAACTTAGAGCAACATCTCGCACCCCAGGAACATATGCAGAATTTGCCCTTT
GAACCTCGCACAGCTGTGAAGAATTTCATGGCCTCTGAGTTGGATGATAATGCAGGACTATCAAGAAGTG
AAACTGGATCAACGATATCAATGAGTTCTTTAGAGAGAAGAAAATCACGATATTCAGACCTTGACTTTGA
GAAGGTCATGCATACAAGGAAGAGGCATATGGAACTATTTCAAGAACTAAATCAGAAATTTCAAACTTTG
GACAGATTTCGGGATATACCAAATACAAGCAGTATGGAAAACCCCGCACCAAACAAGAATCCATGGGACA
CTTTCAAAAACCCCAGTGAATACCCGCATTACACCACAATCAATGTCTTAGACACAGAGGCAAAGGATGC
TTTGGAACTGAGGCCAGCAGAGTGGGAGAAGTGTCTGAATTTGCCTCTGGATGTGCAAGAGGGTGACTTT
CAAACAGAAGTTGGTTCTGACTACAAAGACGATGACGACAAGTGAAGATCTGACAAAACTCACACATGCC
CACCGTGCCCAGCACCTGAACTCCTGGGGGGACCGTCAGTCTTCCTCTTCCCCCCAAAACCCAAGGACAC
CCTCATGATCTCCCGGACCCCTGAGGTCACATGCGTGGTGGTGGACGTGAGCCACGAAGACCCTGAGGTC
AAGTTCAACTGGTACGTGGACGGCGTGGAGGTGCATAATGCCAAGACAAAGCCGCGGGAGGAGCAGTACA
ACAGCACGTACCGTGTGGTCAGCGTCCTCACCGTCCTGCACCAGGACTGGCTGAATGGCAAGGAGTACAA
GTGCAAGGTCTCCAACAAAGCCCTCCCAGCCCCCATCGAGAAAACCATCTCCAAAGCCAAAGGGCAGCCC
CGAGAACCACAGGTGTACACCCTGCCCCCATCCCGGGAGGAGATGACCAAGAACCAGGTCAGCCTGACCT
GCCTGGTCAAAGGCTTCTATCCCAGCGACATCGCCGTGGAGTGGGAGAGCAATGGGCAGCCGGAGAACAA
CTACAAGACCACGCCTCCCGTGCTGGACTCCGACGGCTCCTTCTTCCTCTACAGCAAGCTCACCGTGGAC
AAGAGCAGGTGGCAGCAGGGGAACGTCTTCTCATGCTCCGTGATGCACGAGGCTCTGCACAACCACTACA
CGCAGAAGAGCCTCTCCCTGTCTCCGGGTAAATGAGTGCTAGCTGGCCAGACATGATAAGATACATTGAT
GAGTTTGGACAAACCACAACTAGAATGCAGTGAAAAAAATGCTTTATTTGTGAAATTTGTGATGCTATTG
CTTTATTTGTAACCATTATAAGCTGCAATAAACAAGTTAACAACAACAATTGCATTCATTTTATGTTTCA
GGTTCAGGGGGAGGTGTGGGAGGTTTTTTAAAGCAAGTAAAACCTCTACAAATGTGGTATGGAATTAATT
CTAAAATACAGCATAGCAAAACTTTAACCTCCAAATCAAGCCTCTACTTGAATCCTTTTCTGAGGGATGA
ATAAGGCATAGGCATCAGGGGCTGTTGCCAATGTGCATTAGCTGTTTGCAGCCTCACCTTCTTTCATGGA
GTTTAAGATATAGTGTATTTTCCCAAGGTTTGAACTAGCTCTTCATTTCTTTATGTTTTAAATGCACTGA
CCTCCCACATTCCCTTTTTAGTAAAATATTCAGAAATAATTTAAATACATCATTGCAATGAAAATAAATG
TTTTTTATTAGGCAGAATCCAGATGCTCAAGGCCCTTCATAATATCCCCCAGTTTAGTAGTTGGACTTAG
GGAACAAAGGAACCTTTAATAGAAATTGGACAGCAAGAAAGCGAGCTTCTAGCTTATCCTCAGTCCTGCT
CCTCTGCCACAAAGTGCACGCAGTTGCCGGCCGGGTCGCGCAGGGCGAACTCCCGCCCCCACGGCTGCTC
GCCGATCTCGGTCATGGCCGGCCCGGAGGCGTCCCGGAAGTTCGTGGACACGACCTCCGACCACTCGGCG
TACAGCTCGTCCAGGCCGCGCACCCACACCCAGGCCAGGGTGTTGTCCGGCACCACCTGGTCCTGGACCG
CGCTGATGAACAGGGTCACGTCGTCCCGGACCACACCGGCGAAGTCGTCCTCCACGAAGTCCCGGGAGAA
CCCGAGCCGGTCGGTCCAGAACTCGACCGCTCCGGCGACGTCGCGCGCGGTGAGCACCGGAACGGCACTG
GTCAACTTGGCCATGATGGCTCCTCCTGTCAGGAGAGGAAAGAGAAGAAGGTTAGTACAATTGCTATAGT
GAGTTGTATTATACTATGCAGATATACTATGCCAATGATTAATTGTCAAACTAGGGCTGCAGGGTTCATA
GTGCCACTTTTCCTGCACTGCCCCATCTCCTGCCCACCCTTTCCCAGGCATAGACAGTCAGTGACTTACC
AAACTCACAGGAGGGAGAAGGCAGAAGCTTGAGACAGACCCGCGGGACCGCCGAACTGCGAGGGGACGTG
GCTAGGGCGGCTTCTTTTATGGTGCGCCGGCCCTCGGAGGCAGGGCGCTCGGGGAGGCCTAGCGGCCAAT
CTGCGGTGGCAGGAGGCGGGGCCGAAGGCCGTGCCTGACCAATCCGGAGCACATAGGAGTCTCAGCCCCC
CGCCCCAAAGCAAGGGGAAGTCACGCGCCTGTAGCGCCAGCGTGTTGTGAAATGGGGGCTTGGGGGGGTT
GGGGCCCTGACTAGTCAAAACAAACTCCCATTGACGTCAATGGGGTGGAGACTTGGAAATCCCCGTGAGT
CAAACCGCTATCCACGCCCATTGATGTACTGCCAAAACCGCATCATCATGGTAATAGCGATGACTAATAC
GTAGATGTACTGCCAAGTAGGAAAGTCCCATAAGGTCATGTACTGGGCATAATGCCAGGCGGGCCATTTA
CCGTCATTGACGTCAATAGGGGGCGTACTTGGCATATGATACACTTGATGTACTGCCAAGT
