>Addgene plasmid #217716 | HA-MBP-TEVpCS-ADGRB3 CTFdeltaTA-FLAG | depositor partial sequence | sequence record 424464 | MBP-CTFdeltaTA Insert
ATGTACAGGATGCAACTCCTGTCTTGCATTGCACTAAGTCTTGCACTTGTCACGAATTCGTACCCATACG
ATGTTCCAGATTACGCTGGATCCAAAATTGAAGAAGGCAAACTGGTGATTTGGATTAACGGCGATAAAGG
CTATAACGGCCTGGCGGAAGTGGGCAAAAAATTTGAAAAAGATACCGGCATTAAAGTGACCGTGGAACAT
CCGGATAAACTGGAAGAAAAATTTCCGCAGGTGGCGGCGACCGGCGATGGCCCGGATATTATTTTTTGGG
CGCATGATCGCTTTGGCGGCTATGCGCAGAGCGGCCTGCTGGCGGAAATTACCCCGGATAAAGCGTTTCA
GGATAAACTGTATCCGTTTACCTGGGATGCGGTGCGCTATAACGGCAAACTGATTGCGTATCCGATTGCG
GTGGAAGCGCTGAGCCTGATTTATAACAAAGATCTGCTGCCGAACCCGCCGAAAACCTGGGAAGAAATTC
CGGCGCTGGATAAAGAACTGAAAGCGAAAGGCAAAAGCGCGCTGATGTTTAACCTGCAGGAACCGTATTT
TACCTGGCCGCTGATTGCGGCGGATGGCGGCTATGCGTTTAAATATGAAAACGGCAAATATGATATTAAA
GATGTGGGCGTGGATAACGCGGGCGCGAAAGCGGGCCTGACCTTTCTGGTGGATCTGATTAAAAACAAAC
ATATGAACGCGGATACCGATTATAGCATTGCGGAAGCGGCGTTTAACAAAGGCGAAACCGCGATGACCAT
TAACGGCCCGTGGGCGTGGAGCAACATTGATACCAGCAAAGTGAACTATGGCGTGACCGTGCTGCCGACC
TTTAAAGGCCAGCCGAGCAAACCGTTTGTGGGCGTGCTGAGCGCGGGCATTAACGCGGCGAGCCCGAACA
AAGAACTGGCGAAAGAATTTCTGGAAAACTATCTGCTGACCGATGAAGGCCTGGAAGCGGTGAACAAAGA
TAAACCGCTGGGCGCGGTGGCGCTGAAAAGCTATGAAGAAGAACTGGCGAAAGATCCGCGCATTGCGGCG
ACCATGGAAAACGCGCAGAAAGGCGAAATTATGCCGAACATTCCGCAGATGAGCGCGTTTTGGTATGCGG
TGCGCACCGCGGTGATTAACGCGGCGAGCGGCCGCCAGACCGTGGATGAAGCGCTGAAAGATGCGCAGAC
CAACGAGAACCTTTACTTCCAACAGCAACCTAGAGAAATAATCATGGAATCCTCTGGCACACCTTCAGTT
ACCCTAATAGTAGGCAGTGGTCTTTCTTGCTTGGCCTTGATTACCCTAGCAGTTGTCTATGCAGCATTAT
GGAGGTACATACGCTCTGAGAGATCCATAATACTAATTAACTTCTGCCTGTCTATCATCTCATCCAATAT
CCTCATACTGGTTGGACAGACTCAGACACATAATAAGAGTATCTGCACAACCACCACTGCATTTTTGCAC
TTTTTCTTCCTGGCTTCATTCTGTTGGGTTTTGACTGAGGCGTGGCAATCATATATGGCTGTAACTGGAA
AAATTAGGACACGGCTTATAAGAAAACGCTTTTTGTGCCTTGGATGGGGTTTACCAGCATTAGTAGTGGC
CACATCAGTAGGCTTCACCAGAACAAAAGGATATGGCACTGATCACTACTGCTGGCTCTCTCTTGAAGGA
GGACTACTCTATGCTTTTGTGGGACCTGCAGCCGCTGTTGTCCTGGTCAACATGGTGATTGGCATTTTGG
TATTTAATAAACTTGTTTCCAGAGATGGAATCCTAGATAAAAAGCTCAAACACAGAGCCGGTCAGATGAG
TGAGCCTCATAGCGGTTTGACGCTCAAATGTGCCAAGTGTGGAGTAGTTTCAACAACAGCTTTGTCAGCC
ACCACCGCCAGTAACGCCATGGCGTCTCTTTGGAGCTCCTGTGTGGTGTTGCCCCTTCTGGCTTTGACGT
GGATGTCTGCGGTTCTGGCCATGACAGATAAACGCTCCATATTGTTTCAAATACTTTTTGCTGTGTTTGA
TTCATTGCAAGGCTTTGTTATAGTCATGGTCCACTGCATTCTTCGGAGAGAGGTTCAGGATGCATTTAGA
TGCCGATTGAGAAACTGTCAGGATCCCATCAATGCAGATTCTTCGAGTTCGTTTCCTAATGGGCATGCTC
AAATCATGACAGACTTTGAAAAGGATGTAGACATTGCCTGTCGATCAGTTCTTCATAAGGATATTGGTCC
TTGCCGAGCAGCCACAATAACAGGAACACTTTCTAGGATTTCTCTAAATGATGATGAAGAAGAAAAGGGA
ACAAACCCTGAAGGGCTAAGCTATTCAACATTGCCTGGAAATGTCATTTCCAAAGTCATCATCCAGCAAC
CCACAGGTTTGCACATGCCCATGAGTATGAATGAGCTTAGCAATCCATGTTTGAAAAAAGAAAATAGTGA
ATTGCGGAGAACTGTGTACTTATGTACGGATGATAATTTGAGAGGGGCTGACATGGACATAGTCCATCCT
CAAGAAAGAATGATGGAAAGTGACTATATTGTGATGCCCAGAAGTTCTGTAAATAACCAGCCTTCAATGA
AAGAAGAAAGCAAAATGAATATTGGCATGGAAACCTTGCCGCATGAAAGGCTATTGCACTACAAAGTAAA
CCCTGAATTCAATATGAATCCCCCTGTAATGGACCAGTTCAATATGAACTTAGAGCAACATCTCGCACCC
CAGGAACATATGCAGAATTTGCCCTTTGAACCTCGCACAGCTGTGAAGAATTTCATGGCCTCTGAGTTGG
ATGATAATGCAGGACTATCAAGAAGTGAAACTGGATCAACGATATCAATGAGTTCTTTAGAGAGAAGAAA
ATCACGATATTCAGACCTTGACTTTGAGAAGGTCATGCATACAAGGAAGAGGCATATGGAACTATTTCAA
GAACTAAATCAGAAATTTCAAACTTTGGACAGATTTCGGGATATACCAAATACAAGCAGTATGGAAAACC
CCGCACCAAACAAGAATCCATGGGACACTTTCAAAAACCCCAGTGAATACCCGCATTACACCACAATCAA
TGTCTTAGACACAGAGGCAAAGGATGCTTTGGAACTGAGGCCAGCAGAGTGGGAGAAGTGTCTGAATTTG
CCTCTGGATGTGCAAGAGGGTGACTTTCAAACAGAAGTTGGTTCTGACTACAAAGACGATGACGACAAGT
GAAGATCTGACAAAACTCACACA
